Addgene plasmid #13044: pET23MutS-F39A
Depositing lab: Peggy Hsieh. Depositing organization: National Institute of Diabetes & Digestive & Kidney Diseases (NIDDK). Publication: Photocross-linking of the NH2-terminal region of Taq MutS protein to the major groove of a heteroduplex DNA. Malkov VA, Biswas I, Camerini-Otero RD, Hsieh P. J Biol Chem. 1997 Sep 19. 272(38):23811-7. 10.1074/jbc.272.38.23811 PubMed 9295328.
Backbone
  Vector backbone: pET23
  Backbone manufacturer: Novagen
  Backbone size w/o insert (bp): 3600
  Vector type: Bacterial Expression
Growth in bacteria
  Bacterial resistance: Ampicillin, 100 μg/mL
  Growth temperature: 37°C
  Growth strain: DH5alpha
  Copy number: Low Copy
Gene/Insert
  Gene/Insert name: MutS
  Species: T. aquaticus
  Insert size (bp): 3000
  Mutation: Phe39Ala mutation Full length
  GenBank ID: U33117
  Cloning method: Restriction Enzyme; 5′ cloning site NdeI (not destroyed); 3′ cloning site BamHI (destroyed during cloning)
  Sequencing primers: 5′ T7 fwd
Terms and licenses: Academic/Nonprofit Terms; Industry Terms: Not Available to Industry
Depositor comments: Derived from pETMutS Biswas, Il and Hsieh,P. 1996 JBC 271:5040-5048
How to cite: pET23MutS-F39A was a gift from Peggy Hsieh (Addgene plasmid # 13044 ; http://n2t.net/addgene:13044 ; RRID:Addgene_13044)
