[The description below was written by a language model from this plasmid's Addgene catalogue record.]
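Description:
pET23MutS-F39A is a bacterial expression plasmid built on the Novagen pET23 backbone (about 3.6 kb without insert) and carrying the full-length mutS gene of Thermus aquaticus, an insert of roughly 3 kb, with a phenylalanine-to-alanine substitution at residue 39. The coding sequence was inserted by restriction cloning between NdeI at the 5′ end, which remains intact, and BamHI at the 3′ end, which was destroyed during cloning. The plasmid is selected with ampicillin, is recorded as low copy, and is maintained in a standard cloning strain of E. coli. According to the depositor's note, it derives from an earlier wild-type construct, pETMutS.

No feature table accompanies the record, so the promoter, origin and any tags are not explicitly listed. pET-series vectors generally drive expression from a T7 promoter, which requires a host supplying T7 RNA polymerase, and the listing of a T7 forward primer for sequencing is consistent with that arrangement. Because the 3′ BamHI site was lost, the record does not say whether any vector-encoded C-terminal tag is fused to the protein.

MutS is the mismatch-recognition protein of the DNA mismatch repair pathway. The associated publication concerns photocross-linking of the amino-terminal region of Taq MutS to heteroduplex DNA, so the F39A variant is most plausibly a tool for producing recombinant mutant protein to test how this N-terminal residue contributes to mismatch binding, typically in comparison with the wild-type protein in biochemical assays.
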