>Addgene plasmid #13044 | pET23MutS-F39A | addgene partial sequence | sequence record 19437 | T7 5'-TAATACGACTCACTATAGGG-3'
TTTTGTTTACTTTAAGAAGGAGATATACATATGGAAGGCATGCTGAAGGGCGAGGGCCCGGGGCCCCTTC
CTCCCCTCCTCCAGCAGTACGTGGAGCTTCGCGACCAGTACCCCGACTACCTCCTCCTCTTCCAGGTGGG
GGACGCCTACGAGTGCTTCGGGGAGGACGCCGAGAGGCTGGCCCGCGCCCTGGGTCTCGTCCTCACCCAC
AAGACCAGCAAGGACTTCACCACCCCCATGGCGGGGATCCCCTTAAGGGCCTTTGAGGCCTACGCCGAGA
GGCTTCTCAAGATGGGCTTCCGCCTGGCGGTGGCCGACCAGGTGGAGCCCGCCGAGGAGGCGGAAGGGCT
GGTCAGGCGGGAGGTGACCCAGCTCCTCACCCCGGGAACCCTCCTCCAGGAAAGCCTCCTCCCTCGGGAG
GCCAACTACCTGGCGGCCATCGCCACCGGGGATGGTTGGGGCCTGGCCTTTCTGGACGTGTCCACGGGGG
AGTTCAAGGGGACGGTGCTCAAGAGCAAAAGCGCCCTTTACGACGAGCTCTTCCGCCACCGGCCCGCCGA
GGTCCTCCTGGCCCCGGAGCTCCTGGAGAACGGGGCCTTTCTGGATGAGTTCAGGAAGCGCTTTCCCGTC
ATGCTCTCCGAGGCCCCCTTTGAGCCGGAAGGGGAAGGCCCCTTGGCC
